>Addgene plasmid #171032 | pHR LAT-FFF/Zap70 iLID-Drop | addgene full sequence | sequence record 342385 | Addgene NGS Result
GGAAAGATACCTAAAGGATCAACAGCTCCTGGGGATTTGGGGTTGCTCTGGAAAACTCATTTGCACCACT
GCTGTGCCTTGGAATGCTAGTTGGAGTAATAAATCTCTGGAACAGATTTGGAATCACACGACCTGGATGG
AGTGGGACAGAGAAATTAACAATTACACAAGCTTAATACACTCCTTAATTGAAGAATCGCAAAACCAGCA
AGAAAAGAATGAACAAGAATTATTGGAATTAGATAAATGGGCAAGTTTGTGGAATTGGTTTAACATAACA
AATTGGCTGTGGTATATAAAATTATTCATAATGATAGTAGGAGGCTTGGTAGGTTTAAGAATAGTTTTTG
CTGTACTTTCTATAGTGAATAGAGTTAGGCAGGGATATTCACCATTATCGTTTCAGACCCACCTCCCAAC
CCCGAGGGGACCCGACAGGCCCGAAGGAATAGAAGAAGAAGGTGGAGAGAGAGACAGAGACAGATCCATT
CGATTAGTGAACGGATCTCGACGGTATCGCCAAATGGCAGTATTCATCCACAATTTTAAAAGAAAAGGGG
GGATTGGGGGGTACAGTGCAGGGGAAAGAATAGTAGACATAATAGCAACAGACATACAAACTAAAGAATT
ACAAAAACAAATTACAAAAATTCAAAATTTTCGGGTTTATTACAGGGACAGCAGAGATCCAGTTTGGATC
GATAAGCTTGATATCGAATTCCTGCAGCCCCGATAAAATAAAAGATTTTATTTAGTCTCCAGAAAAAGGG
GGGAATGAAAGACCCCACCTGTAGGTTTGGCAAGCTAGCTGCAGTAACGCCATTTTGCAAGGCATGGAAA
AATACCAAACCAAGAATAGAGAAGTTCAGATCAAGGGCGGGTACATGAAAATAGCTAACGTTGGGCCAAA
CAGGATATCTGCGGTGAGCAGTTTCGGCCCCGGCCCGGGGCCAAGAACAGATGGTCACCGCAGTTTCGGC
CCCGGCCCGAGGCCAAGAACAGATGGTCCCCAGATATGGCCCAACCCTCAGCAGTTTCTTAAGACCCATC
AGATGTTTCCAGGCTCCCCCAAGGACCTGAAATGACCCTGCGCCTTATTTGAATTAACCAATCAGCCTGC
TTCTCGCTTCTGTTCGCGCGCTTCTGCTTCCCGAGCTCTATAAAAGAGCTCACAACCCCTCACTCGGCGC
GCCAGTCCTCCGACAGACTGAGTCGCCCGGGGGGGATCTGGAGCTCTCGAGAATTCTCACGCGTCAAGTG
GAGCAAGGCAGGTGGACAGTGGATCCATGGTGTCTAAGGGCGAAGAGCTGATTAAGGAGAACATGCACAT
GAAGCTGTACATGGAGGGCACCGTGAACAACCACCACTTCAAGTGCACATCCGAGGGCGAAGGCAAGCCC
TACGAGGGCACCCAGACCATGAGAATCAAGGTGGTCGAGGGCGGCCCTCTCCCCTTCGCCTTCGACATCC
TGGCTACCAGCTTCATGTACGGCAGCAGAACCTTCATCAACCACACCCAGGGCATCCCCGACTTCTTTAA
GCAGTCCTTCCCTGAGGGCTTCACATGGGAGAGAGTCACCACATACGAAGACGGGGGCGTGCTGACCGCT
ACCCAGGACACCAGCCTCCAGGACGGCTGCCTCATCTACAACGTCAAGATCAGAGGGGTGAACTTCCCAT
CCAACGGCCCTGTGATGCAGAAGAAAACACTCGGCTGGGAGGCCAACACCGAGATGCTGTACCCCGCTGA
CGGCGGCCTGGAAGGCAGAACCGACATGGCCCTGAAGCTCGTGGGCGGGGGCCACCTGATCTGCAACTTC
AAGACCACATACAGATCCAAGAAACCCGCTAAGAACCTCAAGATGCCCGGCGTCTACTATGTGGACCACA
GACTGGAAAGAATCAAGGAGGCCGACAAAGAGACCTACGTCGAGCAGCACGAGGTGGCTGTGGCCAGATA
CTGCGACCTCCCTAGCAAACTGGGGCACAAACTTAATGGCATGGACGAGCTGTACAAGTCCGGACTCAGA
TCTCGAGCTCAAGCTTCGAACGAATTCGGCATTGATCTGAGCGGCCTGACCCTGCAGGAATTCAGCTCCC
CGAAACGCCCTAAGCTGCTGCGTGAATATTACGATTGGCTGGTTGATAACAGCTTTACCCCATATCTGGT
GGTGGATGCCACATACCTGGGCGTGAACGTGCCCGTGGAGTATGTGAAAGACGGTCAGATCGTGCTGAAT
CTGTCTGCAAGTGCGACCGGCAACCTGCAACTGACAAATGATTTTATCCAGTTCAACGCCCGCTTTAAGG
GCGTGTCTCGTGAACTGTATATCCCGATGGGTGCCGCTCTGGCCATTTACGCTCGCGAGAACGGCGATGG
TGTGATGTTCGAACCAGAAGAAATCTATGACGAGCTGAATATTGGTAGTGCTGGTGGTGAATTCATGATG
CCAGACCCCGCGGCGCACCTGCCCTTCTTCTACGGCAGCATCTCGCGTGCCGAGGCCGAGGAGCACCTGA
AGCTGGCGGGCATGGCGGACGGGCTCTTCCTGCTGCGCCAGTGCCTGCGCTCGCTGGGCGGCTATGTGCT
GTCGCTCGTGCACGATGTGCGCTTCCACCACTTTCCCATCGAGCGCCAGCTCAACGGCACCTACGCCATT
GCCGGCGGCAAAGCGCACTGTGGACCGGCAGAGCTCTGCGAGTTCTACTCGCGCGACCCCGACGGGCTGC
CCTGCAACCTGCGCAAGCCGTGCAACCGGCCGTCGGGCCTCGAGCCGCAGCCGGGGGTCTTCGACTGCCT
GCGAGACGCCATGGTGCGTGACTACGTGCGCCAGACGTGGAAGCTGGAGGGCGAGGCCCTGGAGCAGGCC
ATCATCAGCCAGGCCCCGCAGGTGGAGAAGCTCATTGCTACGACGGCCCACGAGCGGATGCCCTGGTACC
ACAGCAGCCTGACGCGTGAGGAGGCCGAGCGCAAACTTTACTCTGGGGCGCAGACCGACGGCAAGTTCCT
GCTGAGGCCGCGGAAGGAGCAGGGCACATACGCCCTGTCCCTCATCTATGGGAAGACGGTGTACCACTAC
CTCATCAGCCAAGACAAGGCGGGCAAGTACTGCATTCCCGAGGGCACCAAGTTTGACACGCTCTGGCAGC
TGGTGGAGTATCTGAAGCTGAAGGCGGACGGGCTCATCTACTGCCTGAAGGAGGCCTGCCCCAACAGCAG
TGCCAGCAACGCCTCAGGGGCTGCTGCTCCCACACTCCCAGCCCACCCATCCACGTTGACTCATCCTCAG
AGACGAATCGACACCCTCAACTCAGATGGATACACCCCTGAGCCAGCACGCATAACGTCCCCAGACAAAC
CGCGGCCGATGCCCATGGACACGAGCGTGTATGAGAGCCCCTACAGCGACCCAGAGGAGCTCAAGGACAA
GAAGCTCTTCCTGAAGCGCGATAACCTCCTCATAGCTGACATTGAACTTGGCTGCGGCAACTTTGGCTCA
GTGCGCCAGGGCGTGTACCGCATGCGCAAGAAGCAGATCGACGTGGCCATCAAGGTGCTGAAGCAGGGCA
CGGAGAAGGCAGACACGGAAGAGATGATGCGCGAGGCGCAGATCATGCACCAGCTGGACAACCCCTACAT
CGTGCGGCTCATTGGCGTCTGCCAGGCCGAGGCCCTCATGCTGGTCATGGAGATGGCTGGGGGCGGGCCG
CTGCACAAGTTCCTGGTCGGCAAGAGGGAGGAGATCCCTGTGAGCAATGTGGCCGAGCTGCTGCACCAGG
TGTCCATGGGGATGAAGTACCTGGAGGAGAAGAACTTTGTGCACCGTGACCTGGCGGCCCGCAACGTCCT
GCTGGTTAACCGGCACTACGCCAAGATCAGCGACTTTGGCCTCTCCAAAGCACTGGGTGCCGACGACAGC
TACTACACTGCCCGCTCAGCAGGGAAGTGGCCGCTCAAGTGGTACGCACCCGAATGCATCAACTTCCGCA
AGTTCTCCAGCCGCAGCGATGTCTGGAGCTATGGGGTCACCATGTGGGAGGCCTTGTCCTACGGCCAGAA
GCCCTACAAGAAGATGAAAGGGCCGGAGGTCATGGCCTTCATCGAGCAGGGCAAGCGGATGGAGTGCCCA
CCAGAGTGTCCACCCGAACTGTACGCACTCATGAGTGACTGCTGGATCTACAAGTGGGAGGATCGCCCCG
ACTTCCTGACCGTGGAGCAGCGCATGCGAGCCTGTTACTACAGCCTGGCCAGCAAGGTGGAAGGGCCCCC
AGGCAGCACACAGAAGGCTGAGGCTGCCTGTGCCGGAAGCGGAGCTACTAACTTCAGCCTGCTGAAGCAG
GCTGGAGACGTGGAGGAGAACCCTGGACCTATGGAGGAGGCCATCCTGGTCCCCTGCGTGCTGGGGCTCC
TGCTGCTGCCCATCCTGGCCATGTTGATGGCTCTGTGTGTGCACTGCCATAGACTGCCCGGTTCTTTTGA
TTCAACATCCAGCGACAGCCTTTTCCCTAGAGGCATCCAGTTCAAACGGCCTCATACTGTGGCCCCGTGG
CCTCCTGCATTTCCTCCTGTCACATCATTTCCACCCCTGAGTCAACCAGATCTTCTCCCTATCCCCAGAT
CACCCCAGCCTCTCGGTGGCTCCCACAGAACCCCAAGTAGTCGAAGAGATTCCGACGGGGCGAATAGTGT
AGCGTCTTTTGAGAACGAGGAACCGGCCTGTGAGGACGCAGACGAGGACGAAGACGATTTCCACAACCCA
GGATACCTGGTGGTCTTGCCCGACTCAACGCCTGCGACTAGCACTGCTGCCCCAAGCGCCCCTGCTCTTA
GTACCCCAGGCATAAGAGATTCAGCCTTCTCCATGGAGTCAATCGATGATTTCGTCAACGTGCCAGAGAG
CGGCGAGTCTGCCGAGGCGTCACTGGATGGGTCCAGGGAGTTCGTGAATGTCAGCCAGGAGTTGCACCCC
GGGGCCGCCAAAACTGAACCGGCGGCCCTGTCCTCCCAAGAGGCCGAGGAGGTGGAAGAGGAGGGCGCCC
CTGATTTCGAAAATTTGCAAGAACTGAACGAGTTTCTGGCAACCACACTGGAACGGATCGAGAAAAATTT
CGTGATTACTGATCCGAGACTGCCTGACAACCCAATCATTTTTGCGAGCGATTCCTTCCTGCAGCTGACA
GAATATTCTCGGGAAGAGATCCTGGGGCGCAATTGCCGTTTTCTGCAGGGACCCGAGACAGACCGTGCCA
CTGTTCGGAAAATCAGAGATGCTATTGACAACCAGACTGAAGTGACCGTTCAGCTGATCAATTATACCAA
GAGCGGCAAGAAGTTCTGGAACGTGTTCCACCTGCAGCCGATGCGCGATTATAAGGGCGACGTCCAGTAC
TTCATTGGCGTGCAGCTGGATGGCACCGAACGTCTTCATGGCGCCGCTGAGCGTGAGGCGGTCTGCCTGA
TCAAAAAGACAGCCTTTCAGATTGCTGAGGCAGCGAACGACGAAAATTACTTTGGTTCAGGGAGCGGATC
CGGCTCAGGGAGTGCGGCCGCAATGGCCTCAAACGATTATACCCAACAAGCAACCCAAAGCTATGGGGCC
TACCCCACCCAGCCCGGGCAGGGCTATTCCCAGCAGAGCAGTCAGCCCTACGGACAGCAGAGTTACAGTG
GTTATAGCCAGTCCACGGACACTTCAGGCTATGGCCAGAGCAGCTATTCTTCTTATGGCCAGAGCCAGAA
CACAGGCTATGGAACTCAGTCAACTCCCCAGGGATATGGCTCGACTGGCGGCTATGGCAGTAGCCAGAGC
TCCCAATCGTCTTACGGGCAGCAGTCCTCCTATCCTGGCTATGGCCAGCAGCCAGCTCCCAGCAGCACCT
CGGGAAGTTACGGTAGCAGTTCTCAGAGCAGCAGCTATGGGCAGCCCCAGAGTGGGAGCTACAGCCAGCA
GCCTAGCTATGGTGGACAGCAGCAAAGCTATGGACAGCAGCAAAGCTATAATCCCCCTCAGGGCTATGGA
CAGCAGAACCAGTACAACAGCAGCAGTGGTGGTGGAGGTGGAGGTGGAGGTGGAGGTAACTATGGCCAAG
ATCAATCCTCCATGAGTAGTGGTGGTGGCAGTGGTGGCGGTTATGGCAATCAAGACCAGAGTGGTGGAGG
TGGCAGCGGTGGCTATGGACAGCAGGACCGTGGAGGTGGAGGAATGAAGATGGACAAAAAGACTATAGTT
TGGTTTAGAAGAGACCTAAGGATTGAGGATAATCCTGCATTAGCAGCAGCTGCTCACGAAGGATCTGTTT
TTCCTGTCTTCATTTGGTGTCCTGAAGAAGAAGGACAGTTTTATCCTGGAAGAGCTTCAAGATGGTGGAT
GAAACAATCACTTGCTCACTTATCTCAATCCTTGAAGGCTCTTGGATCTGACCTCACTTTAATCAAAACC
CACAACACGATTTCAGCGATCTTGGATTGTATCCGCGTTACCGGTGCTACAAAAGTCGTCTTTAACCACC
TCTATGATCCTGTTTCGTTAGTTCGGGACCATACCGTAAAGGAGAAGCTGGTGGAACGTGGGATCTCTGT
GCAAAGCTACAATGGAGATCTATTGTATGAACCGTGGGAGATATACTGCGAAAAGGGCAAACCTTTTACG
AGTTTCAATTCTTACTGGAAGAAATGCTTAGATATGTCGATTGAATCCGTTATGCTTCCTCCTCCTTGGC
GGTTGATGCCAATAACTGCAGCGGCTGAAGCGATTTGGGCGTGTTCGATTGAAGAACTAGGGCTGGAGAA
TGAGGCCGAGAAACCGAGCAATGCGTTGTTAACTAGAGCTTGGTCTCCAGGATGGAGCAATGCTGATAAG
TTACTAAATGAGTTCATCGAGAAGCAGTTGATAGATTATGCAAAGAACAGCAAGAAAGTTGTTGGGAATT
CTACTTCACTACTTTCTCCGTATCTCCATTTCGGGGAAATAAGCGTCAGACACGTTTTCCAGTGTGCCCG
GATGAAACAAATTATATGGGCAAGAGATAAGAACAGTGAAGGAGAAGAAAGTGCAGATCTTTTTCTTAGG
GGAATCGGTTTAAGAGAGTATTCTCGGTATATATGTTTCAACTTCCCGTTTACTCACGAGCAATCGTTGT
TGAGTCATCTTCGGTTTTTCCCTTGGGATGCTGATGTTGATAAGTTCAAGGCCTGGAGACAAGGCAGGAC
CGGTTATCCGTTGGTGGATGCCGGAATGAGAGAGCTTTGGGCTACCGGATGGATGCATAACAGAATAAGA
GTGATTGTTTCAAGCTTTGCTGTGAAGTTTCTTCTCCTTCCATGGAAATGGGGAATGAAGTATTTCTGGG
ATACACTTTTGGATGCTGATTTGGAATGTGACATCCTTGGCTGGCAGTATATCTCTGGGAGTATCCCCGA
TGGCCACGAGCTTGATCGCTTGGACAATCCCGCGTTACAAGGCGCCAAATATGACCCAGAAGGTGAGTAC
ATAAGGCAATGGCTTCCCGAGCTTGCGAGATTGCCAACTGAATGGATCCATCATCCATGGGACGCTCCTT
TAACCGTACTCAAAGCTTCTGGTGTGGAACTCGGAACAAACTATGCGAAACCCATTGTAGACATCGACAC
AGCTCGTGAGCTACTAGCTAAAGCTATTTCAAGAACCCGTGAAGCACAGATCATGATCGGAGCAGCAGCC
CGGGATCCACCGGTCGCCACCTAGCCTGCAGGCGGCCGCAACTCCCACCTGCAACATGCGTGACTGACTG
AGGCCGCGACTCTAGAGTCGACCTGCAGGCATGCAAGCTTGATATCAAGCTTATCGATAATCAACCTCTG
GATTACAAAATTTGTGAAAGATTGACTGGTATTCTTAACTATGTTGCTCCTTTTACGCTATGTGGATACG
CTGCTTTAATGCCTTTGTATCATGCTATTGCTTCCCGTATGGCTTTCATTTTCTCCTCCTTGTATAAATC
CTGGTTGCTGTCTCTTTATGAGGAGTTGTGGCCCGTTGTCAGGCAACGTGGCGTGGTGTGCACTGTGTTT
GCTGACGCAACCCCCACTGGTTGGGGCATTGCCACCACCTGTCAGCTCCTTTCCGGGACTTTCGCTTTCC
CCCTCCCTATTGCCACGGCGGAACTCATCGCCGCCTGCCTTGCCCGCTGCTGGACAGGGGCTCGGCTGTT
GGGCACTGACAATTCCGTGGTGTTGTCGGGGAAATCATCGTCCTTTCCTTGGCTGCTCGCCTGTGTTGCC
ACCTGGATTCTGCGCGGGACGTCCTTCTGCTACGTCCCTTCGGCCCTCAATCCAGCGGACCTTCCTTCCC
GCGGCCTGCTGCCGGCTCTGCGGCCTCTTCCGCGTCTTCGCCTTCGCCCTCAGACGAGTCGGATCTCCCT
TTGGGCCGCCTCCCCGCATCGATACCGTCGACCTCGAGGGAATTAATTCGAGCTCGGTACCTTTAAGACC
AATGACTTACAAGGCAGCTGTAGATCTTAGCCACTTTTTAAAAGAAAAGGGGGGACTGGAAGGGCTAATT
CACTCCCAACGAAGACAAGATCTGCTTTTTGCTTGTACTGGGTCTCTCTGGTTAGACCAGATCTGAGCCT
GGGAGCTCTCTGGCTAACTAGGGAACCCACTGCTTAAGCCTCAATAAAGCTTGCCTTGAGTGCTTCAAGT
AGTGTGTGCCCGTCTGTTGTGTGACTCTGGTAACTAGAGATCCCTCAGACCCTTTTAGTCAGTGTGGAAA
ATCTCTAGCAGCATCTAGAATTAATTCCGTGTATTCTATAGTGTCACCTAAATCGTATGTGTATGATACA
TAAGGTTATGTATTAATTGTAGCCGCGTTCTAACGACAATATGTACAAGCCTAATTGTGTAGCATCTGGC
TTACTGAAGCAGACCCTATCATCTCTCTCGTAAACTGCCGTCAGAGTCGGTTTGGTTGGACGAACCTTCT
GAGTTTCTGGTAACGCCGTCCCGCACCCGGAAATGGTCAGCGAACCAATCAGCAGGGTCATCGCTAGCCA
GATCCTCTACGCCGGACGCATCGTGGCCGGCATCACCGGCGCCACAGGTGCGGTTGCTGGCGCCTATATC
GCCGACATCACCGATGGGGAAGATCGGGCTCGCCACTTCGGGCTCATGAGCGCTTGTTTCGGCGTGGGTA
TGGTGGCAGGCCCCGTGGCCGGGGGACTGTTGGGCGCCATCTCCTTGCATGCACCATTCCTTGCGGCGGC
GGTGCTCAACGGCCTCAACCTACTACTGGGCTGCTTCCTAATGCAGGAGTCGCATAAGGGAGAGCGTCGA
ATGGTGCACTCTCAGTACAATCTGCTCTGATGCCGCATAGTTAAGCCAGCCCCGACACCCGCCAACACCC
GCTGACGCGCCCTGACGGGCTTGTCTGCTCCCGGCATCCGCTTACAGACAAGCTGTGACCGTCTCCGGGA
GCTGCATGTGTCAGAGGTTTTCACCGTCATCACCGAAACGCGCGAGACGAAAGGGCCTCGTGATACGCCT
ATTTTTATAGGTTAATGTCATGATAATAATGGTTTCTTAGACGTCAGGTGGCACTTTTCGGGGAAATGTG
CGCGGAACCCCTATTTGTTTATTTTTCTAAATACATTCAAATATGTATCCGCTCATGAGACAATAACCCT
GATAAATGCTTCAATAATATTGAAAAAGGAAGAGTATGAGTATTCAACATTTCCGTGTCGCCCTTATTCC
CTTTTTTGCGGCATTTTGCCTTCCTGTTTTTGCTCACCCAGAAACGCTGGTGAAAGTAAAAGATGCTGAA
GATCAGTTGGGTGCACGAGTGGGTTACATCGAACTGGATCTCAACAGCGGTAAGATCCTTGAGAGTTTTC
GCCCCGAAGAACGTTTTCCAATGATGAGCACTTTTAAAGTTCTGCTATGTGGCGCGGTATTATCCCGTAT
TGACGCCGGGCAAGAGCAACTCGGTCGCCGCATACACTATTCTCAGAATGACTTGGTTGAGTACTCACCA
GTCACAGAAAAGCATCTTACGGATGGCATGACAGTAAGAGAATTATGCAGTGCTGCCATAACCATGAGTG
ATAACACTGCGGCCAACTTACTTCTGACAACGATCGGAGGACCGAAGGAGCTAACCGCTTTTTTGCACAA
CATGGGGGATCATGTAACTCGCCTTGATCGTTGGGAACCGGAGCTGAATGAAGCCATACCAAACGACGAG
CGTGACACCACGATGCCTGTAGCAATGGCAACAACGTTGCGCAAACTATTAACTGGCGAACTACTTACTC
TAGCTTCCCGGCAACAATTAATAGACTGGATGGAGGCGGATAAAGTTGCAGGACCACTTCTGCGCTCGGC
CCTTCCGGCTGGCTGGTTTATTGCTGATAAATCTGGAGCCGGTGAGCGTGGGTCTCGCGGTATCATTGCA
GCACTGGGGCCAGATGGTAAGCCCTCCCGTATCGTAGTTATCTACACGACGGGGAGTCAGGCAACTATGG
ATGAACGAAATAGACAGATCGCTGAGATAGGTGCCTCACTGATTAAGCATTGGTAACTGTCAGACCAAGT
TTACTCATATATACTTTAGATTGATTTAAAACTTCATTTTTAATTTAAAAGGATCTAGGTGAAGATCCTT
TTTGATAATCTCATGACCAAAATCCCTTAACGTGAGTTTTCGTTCCACTGAGCGTCAGACCCCGTAGAAA
AGATCAAAGGATCTTCTTGAGATCCTTTTTTTCTGCGCGTAATCTGCTGCTTGCAAACAAAAAAACCACC
GCTACCAGCGGTGGTTTGTTTGCCGGATCAAGAGCTACCAACTCTTTTTCCGAAGGTAACTGGCTTCAGC
AGAGCGCAGATACCAAATACTGTTCTTCTAGTGTAGCCGTAGTTAGGCCACCACTTCAAGAACTCTGTAG
CACCGCCTACATACCTCGCTCTGCTAATCCTGTTACCAGTGGCTGCTGCCAGTGGCGATAAGTCGTGTCT
TACCGGGTTGGACTCAAGACGATAGTTACCGGATAAGGCGCAGCGGTCGGGCTGAACGGGGGGTTCGTGC
ACACAGCCCAGCTTGGAGCGAACGACCTACACCGAACTGAGATACCTACAGCGTGAGCTATGAGAAAGCG
CCACGCTTCCCGAAGGGAGAAAGGCGGACAGGTATCCGGTAAGCGGCAGGGTCGGAACAGGAGAGCGCAC
GAGGGAGCTTCCAGGGGGAAACGCCTGGTATCTTTATAGTCCTGTCGGGTTTCGCCACCTCTGACTTGAG
CGTCGATTTTTGTGATGCTCGTCAGGGGGGCGGAGCCTATGGAAAAACGCCAGCAACGCGGCCTTTTTAC
GGTTCCTGGCCTTTTGCTGGCCTTTTGCTCACATGTTCTTTCCTGCGTTATCCCCTGATTCTGTGGATAA
CCGTATTACCGCCTTTGAGTGAGCTGATACCGCTCGCCGCAGCCGAACGACCGAGCGCAGCGAGTCAGTG
AGCGAGGAAGCGGAAGAGCGCCCAATACGCAAACCGCCTCTCCCCGCGCGTTGGCCGATTCATTAATGCA
GCTGTGGAATGTGTGTCAGTTAGGGTGTGGAAAGTCCCCAGGCTCCCCAGCAGGCAGAAGTATGCAAAGC
ATGCATCTCAATTAGTCAGCAACCAGGTGTGGAAAGTCCCCAGGCTCCCCAGCAGGCAGAAGTATGCAAA
GCATGCATCTCAATTAGTCAGCAACCATAGTCCCGCCCCTAACTCCGCCCATCCCGCCCCTAACTCCGCC
CAGTTCCGCCCATTCTCCGCCCCATGGCTGACTAATTTTTTTTATTTATGCAGAGGCCGAGGCCGCCTCG
GCCTCTGAGCTATTCCAGAAGTAGTGAGGAGGCTTTTTTGGAGGCCTAGGCTTTTGCAAAAAGCTTGGAC
ACAAGACAGGCTTGCGAGATATGTTTGAGAATACCACTTTATCCCGCGTCAGGGAGAGGCAGTGCGTAAA
AAGACGCGGACTCATGTGAAATACTGGTTTTTAGTGCGCCAGATCTCTATAATCTCGCGCAACCTATTTT
CCCCTCGAACACTTTTTAAGCCGTAGATAAACAGGCTGGGACACTTCACATGAGCGAAAAATACATCGTC
ACCTGGGACATGTTGCAGATCCATGCACGTAAACTCGCAAGCCGACTGATGCCTTCTGAACAATGGAAAG
GCATTATTGCCGTAAGCCGTGGCGGTCTGTACCGGGTGCGTTACTGGCGCGTGAACTGGGTATTCGTCAT
GTCGATACCGTTTGTATTTCCAGCTACGATCACGACAACCAGCGCGAGCTTAAAGTGCTGAAACGCGCAG
AAGGCGATGGCGAAGGCTTCATCGTTATTGATGACCTGGTGGATACCGGTGGTACTGCGGTTGCGATTCG
TGAAATGTATCCAAAAGCGCACTTTGTCACCATCTTCGCAAAACCGGCTGGTCGTCCGCTGGTTGATGAC
TATGTTGTTGATATCCCGCAAGATACCTGGATTGAACAGCCGTGGGATATGGGCGTCGTATTCGTCCCGC
CAATCTCCGGTCGCTAATCTTTTCAACGCCTGGCACTGCCGGGCGTTGTTCTTTTTAACTTCAGGCGGGT
TACAATAGTTTCCAGTAAGTATTCTGGAGGCTGCATCCATGACACAGGCAAACCTGAGCGAAACCCTGTT
CAAACCCCGCTTTAAACATCCTGAAACCTCGACGCTAGTCCGCCGCTTTAATCACGGCGCACAACCGCCT
GTGCAGTCGGCCCTTGATGGTAAAACCATCCCTCACTGGTATCGCATGATTAACCGTCTGATGTGGATCT
GGCGCGGCATTGACCCACGCGAAATCCTCGACGTCCAGGCACGTATTGTGATGAGCGATGCCGAACGTAC
CGACGATGATTTATACGATACGGTGATTGGCTACCGTGGCGGCAACTGGATTTATGAGTGGGCCCCGGAT
CTTTGTGAAGGAACCTTACTTCTGTGGTGTGACATAATTGGACAAACTACCTACAGAGATTTAAAGCTCT
AAGGTAAATATAAAATTTTTAAGTGTATAATGTGTTAAACTACTGATTCTAATTGTTTGTGTATTTTAGA
TTCCAACCTATGGAACTGATGAATGGGAGCAGTGGTGGAATGCCTTTAATGAGGAAAACCTGTTTTGCTC
AGAAGAAATGCCATCTAGTGATGATGAGGCTACTGCTGACTCTCAACATTCTACTCCTCCAAAAAAGAAG
AGAAAGGTAGAAGACCCCAAGGACTTTCCTTCAGAATTGCTAAGTTTTTTGAGTCATGCTGTGTTTAGTA
ATAGAACTCTTGCTTGCTTTGCTATTTACACCACAAAGGAAAAAGCTGCACTGCTATACAAGAAAATTAT
GGAAAAATATTCTGTAACCTTTATAAGTAGGCATAACAGTTATAATCATAACATACTGTTTTTTCTTACT
CCACACAGGCATAGAGTGTCTGCTATTAATAACTATGCTCAAAAATTGTGTACCTTTAGCTTTTTAATTT
GTAAAGGGGTTAATAAGGAATATTTGATGTATAGTGCCTTGACTAGAGATCATAATCAGCCATACCACAT
TTGTAGAGGTTTTACTTGCTTTAAAAAACCTCCCACACCTCCCCCTGAACCTGAAACATAAAATGAATGC
AATTGTTGTTGTTAACTTGTTTATTGCAGCTTATAATGGTTACAAATAAAGCAATAGCATCACAAATTTC
ACAAATAAAGCATTTTTTTCACTGCATTCTAGTTGTGGTTTGTCCAAACTCATCAATGTATCTTATCATG
TCTGGATCAACTGGATAACTCAAGCTAACCAAAATCATCCCAAACTTCCCACCCCATACCCTATTACCAC
TGCCAATTACCTGTGGTTTCATTTACTCTAAACCTGTGATTCCTCTGAATTATTTTCATTTTAAAGAAAT
TGTATTTGTTAAATATGTACTACAAACTTAGTAGTTGGAAGGGCTAATTCACTCCCAAAGAAGACAAGAT
ATCCTTGATCTGTGGATCTACCACACACAAGGCTACTTCCCTGATTAGCAGAACTACACACCAGGGCCAG
GGGTCAGATATCCACTGACCTTTGGATGGTGCTACAAGCTAGTACCAGTTGAGCCAGATAAGGTAGAAGA
GGCCAATAAAGGAGAGAACACCAGCTTGTTACACCCTGTGAGCCTGCATGGGATGGATGACCCGGAGAGA
GAAGTGTTAGAGTGGAGGTTTGACAGCCGCCTAGCATTTCATCACGTGGCCCGAGAGCTGCATCCGGAGT
ACTTCAAGAACTGCTGATATCGAGCTTGCTACAAGGGACTTTCCGCTGGGGACTTTCCAGGGAGGCGTGG
CCTGGGCGGGACTGGGGAGTGGCGAGCCCTCAGATCCTGCATATAAGCAGCTGCTTTTTGCCTGTACTGG
GTCTCTCTGGTTAGACCAGATCTGAGCCTGGGAGCTCTCTGGCTAACTAGGGAACCCACTGCTTAAGCCT
CAATAAAGCTTGCCTTGAGTGCTTCAAGTAGTGTGTGCCCGTCTGTTGTGTGACTCTGGTAACTAGAGAT
CCCTCAGACCCTTTTAGTCAGTGTGGAAAATCTCTAGCAGTGGCGCCCGAACAGGGACTTGAAAGCGAAA
GGGAAACCAGAGGAGCTCTCTCGACGCAGGACTCGGCTTGCTGAAGCGCGCACGGCAAGAGGCGAGGGGC
GGCGACTGGTGAGTACGCCAAAAATTTTGACTAGCGGAGGCTAGAAGGAGAGAGATGGGTGCGAGAGCGT
CAGTATTAAGCGGGGGAGAATTAGATCGCGATGGGAAAAAATTCGGTTAAGGCCAGGGGGAAAGAAAAAA
TATAAATTAAAACATATAGTATGGGCAAGCAGGGAGCTAGAACGATTCGCAGTTAATCCTGGCCTGTTAG
AAACATCAGAAGGCTGTAGACAAATACTGGGACAGCTACAACCATCCCTTCAGACAGGATCAGAAGAACT
TAGATCATTATATAATACAGTAGCAACCCTCTATTGTGTGCATCAAAGGATAGAGATAAAAGACACCAAG
GAAGCTTTAGACAAGATAGAGGAAGAGCAAAACAAAAGTAAGACCACCGCACAGCAAGCGGCCGGCCGCT
GATCTTCAGACCTGGAGGAGGAGATATGAGGGACAATTGGAGAAGTGAATTATATAAATATAAAGTAGTA
AAAATTGAACCATTAGGAGTAGCACCCACCAAGGCAAAGAGAAGAGTGGTGCAGAGAGAAAAAAGAGCAG
TGGGAATAGGAGCTTTGTTCCTTGGGTTCTTGGGAGCAGCAGGAAGCACTATGGGCGCAGCGTCAATGAC
GCTGACGGTACAGGCCAGACAATTATTGTCTGGTATAGTGCAGCAGCAGAACAATTTGCTGAGGGCTATT
GAGGCGCAACAGCATCTGTTGCAACTCACAGTCTGGGGCATCAAGCAGCTCCAGGCAAGAATCCTGGCTG
T
Features (pLannotate 1.2.2; 40 found; start..end, strand, type, name):
      2..508     +  CDS            env (fragment): ENV_HV1H2 - Experimental evidence at protein level: Swiss-Prot protein existence level 1. [Transmembrane protein gp41]: Acts as a class I viral fusion protein. Under the current model, the protein has at least 3 conformational states: pre-fusion native state, pre-hairpin intermediate state, and post-fusion hairpin state. During fusion of viral and target intracellular membranes, the coiled coil regions (heptad repeats) assume a trimer-of-hairpins structure, positioning the fusion peptide in close proximity to the C-terminal region of the ectodomain. The formation of this structure appears to d
    544..661     +  misc_feature   cPPT/CTS: central polypurine tract and central termination sequence of HIV-1
    698..730     -  misc_feature   MCS (fragment): pBluescript multiple cloning site
    814..1221    +  promoter       SFFV promoter: spleen focus-forming virus long terminal repeat (LTR) promoter
   1287..2018    +  CDS            TagRFP-T: TagRFP-T is a basic (constitutively fluorescent) red fluorescent protein published in 2008, derived from Entacmaea quadricolor. It has low acid sensitivity.
   2019..2050    +  misc_feature   MCS (fragment): multiple cloning site
   2094..2423    +  CDS            sspB (fragment): SSPB_HAEIN - Experimental evidence at protein level: Swiss-Prot protein existence level 1. Also stimulates degradation of the N-terminus of RseA (residues 1-108, alone or in complex with sigma-E) by ClpX-ClpP in a non-ssrA-mediated fashion. From Haemophilus influenzae (strain ATCC 51907 / DSM 11121 / KW20 / Rd).
   2448..4304    +  CDS            ZAP70: ZAP70_HUMAN - Also known as SRK. Experimental evidence at protein level: Swiss-Prot protein existence level 1. Tyrosine kinase that plays an essential role in regulation of the adaptive immune response. Regulates motility, adhesion and cytokine expression of mature T-cells, as well as thymocyte development. Contributes also to the development and activation of primary B- lymphocytes. When antigen presenting cells (APC) activate T-cell receptor (TCR), a serie of phosphorylations lead to the recruitment of ZAP70 to the doubly phosphorylated TCR component CD247/CD3Z through ITAM motif at the plas
   4371..5069    +  CDS            LAT (fragment): LAT_HUMAN - Experimental evidence at protein level: Swiss-Prot protein existence level 1. Required for TCR (T-cell antigen receptor)- and pre-TCR- mediated signaling, both in mature T-cells and during their development. Involved in FCGR3 (low affinity immunoglobulin gamma Fc region receptor III)-mediated signaling in natural killer cells and FCER1 (high affinity immunoglobulin epsilon receptor)-mediated signaling in mast cells. Couples activation of these receptors and their associated kinases with distal intracellular events such as mobilization of intracellular calcium stores, PKC activation
   5097..5414    +  CDS            miniSOG: miniSOG is a basic (constitutively fluorescent) cyan fluorescent protein published in 2011, derived from Arabidopsis thaliana. It requires the cofactor flavin for fluorescence.
   5553..6152    +  CDS            FUS (fragment): FUS_HUMAN - Also known as TLS. Experimental evidence at protein level: Swiss-Prot protein existence level 1. DNA/RNA-binding protein that plays a role in various cellular processes such as transcription regulation, RNA splicing, RNA transport, DNA repair and damage response (PubMed:27731383). Binds to nascent pre-mRNAs and acts as a molecular mediator between RNA polymerase II and U1 small nuclear ribonucleoprotein thereby coupling transcription and splicing (PubMed:26124092). Binds also its own pre- mRNA and autoregulates its expression; this autoregulation mechanism is mediated by non-sense-
   6204..7697    +  CDS            CRY2PHR: N-terminal photolyase homology region of Arabidopsis thaliana cryptochrome 2 binds to CIB1 upon exposure to blue light (Kennedy et al., 2010)
   7780..7810    +  misc_feature   MCS (fragment): pUC18/19 multiple cloning site
   7811..7829    +  misc_feature   MCS (fragment): pBluescript multiple cloning site
   7829..8417    +  misc_feature   WPRE: woodchuck hepatitis virus posttranscriptional regulatory element
   8418..8440    +  misc_feature   MCS (fragment): pBluescript multiple cloning site
   8457..8525    +  CDS            nef (fragment): NEF_HV1Z2 - Experimental evidence at protein level: Swiss-Prot protein existence level 1. Extracellular Nef protein targets CD4(+) T-lymphocytes for apoptosis by interacting with CXCR4 surface receptors. From Human immunodeficiency virus type 1 group M subtype D (isolate Z2/CDC-Z34) (HIV-1).
   8527..8760    +  LTR            3' LTR (ΔU3): self-inactivating 3' long terminal repeat (LTR) from HIV-1
   8785..8803    -  promoter       SP6 promoter: promoter for bacteriophage SP6 RNA polymerase
   9031..9310    +  CDS            TcR (fragment): tetracycline efflux protein; tet; confers resistance to tetracycline
   9311..9359    -  misc_feature   bom (fragment): basis of mobility region from pBR322
   9461..9496    -  CDS            rop (fragment): Rop protein, which maintains plasmids at low copy number; rop
   9591..9695    +  promoter       AmpR promoter: bla
   9696..10556   +  CDS            AmpR: β-lactamase; bla; confers resistance to ampicillin, carbenicillin, and related antibiotics
  10727..11315   +  rep_origin     ori: high-copy-number ColE1/pMB1/pBR322/pUC origin of replication
  11498..11554   +  CDS            lacI (fragment): lac repressor; lacI; The lac repressor binds to the lac operator to inhibit transcription in E. coli. This inhibition can be relieved by adding lactose or isopropyl-β-D-thiogalactopyranoside (IPTG).
  11561..11890   +  promoter       SV40 promoter: SV40 enhancer and early promoter
  12090..12209   +  CDS            gpt (fragment): XGPT_ECOLI - Also known as gpp, gxu. Experimental evidence at protein level: Swiss-Prot protein existence level 1. Purine salvage pathway enzyme that catalyzes the transfer of the ribosyl-5-phosphate group from 5-phospho-alpha-D-ribose 1- diphosphate (PRPP) to the N9 position of the 6-oxopurines guanine and xanthine to form the corresponding ribonucleotides GMP (guanosine 5'- monophosphate) and XMP (xanthosine 5'-monophosphate), with the release of PPi. To a lesser extent, also acts on hypoxanthine (PubMed:9100006, PubMed:3886014). Does not ribophosphorylate adenine (PubMed:3886014). From Esch
  12209..12544   +  CDS            gpt (fragment): XGPT_ECOLI - Also known as gpp, gxu. Experimental evidence at protein level: Swiss-Prot protein existence level 1. Purine salvage pathway enzyme that catalyzes the transfer of the ribosyl-5-phosphate group from 5-phospho-alpha-D-ribose 1- diphosphate (PRPP) to the N9 position of the 6-oxopurines guanine and xanthine to form the corresponding ribonucleotides GMP (guanosine 5'- monophosphate) and XMP (xanthosine 5'-monophosphate), with the release of PPi. To a lesser extent, also acts on hypoxanthine (PubMed:9100006, PubMed:3886014). Does not ribophosphorylate adenine (PubMed:3886014). From Esch
  12639..12944   +  CDS            frsA (fragment): FRSA_ECOLI - Also known as yafA. Experimental evidence at protein level: Swiss-Prot protein existence level 1. Catalyzes the hydrolysis of esters (PubMed:15808744). Displays esterase activity toward pNP-butyrate (PubMed:15808744). May stimulate mixed-acid fermentation by acting as a fermentation/respiration switch that down-regulates respiration and up- regulates fermentation rates (PubMed:15169777). From Escherichia coli (strain K12).
  12948..13022   +  CDS            small t antigen (fragment): SV40 (simian virus 40) small t antigen
  13024..13089   +  intron         small t intron: SV40 (simian virus 40) small t antigen intron
  13219..13239   +  CDS            SV40 NLS: nuclear localization signal of SV40 (simian virus 40) large T antigen
  13558..13641   +  CDS            large T antigen (fragment): large T antigen from SV40 (simian virus 40)
  13664..13798   +  polyA_signal   SV40 poly(A) signal: SV40 polyadenylation signal
  13965..14294   +  CDS            nef (fragment): NEF_HV1BR - Experimental evidence at protein level: Swiss-Prot protein existence level 1. Extracellular Nef protein targets CD4(+) T-lymphocytes for apoptosis by interacting with CXCR4 surface receptors (PubMed:14990729). From Human immunodeficiency virus type 1 group M subtype B (isolate BRU/LAI) (HIV-1).
  14342..14599   +  LTR            5' LTR (truncated): truncated 5' long terminal repeat (LTR) from HIV-1
  14646..14771   +  misc_feature   HIV-1 Ψ: packaging signal of human immunodeficiency virus type 1
  14755..15093   +  CDS            HIV-1 gag (fragment): gag protein from human immunodeficiency virus 1; gag
  15268..30      +  misc_feature   RRE (across the origin): The Rev response element (RRE) of HIV-1 allows for Rev-dependent mRNA export from the nucleus to the cytoplasm.
