[The description below was written by a language model from this plasmid's Addgene catalogue record and pLannotate feature annotations shown in this document.]
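Description:
pHR LAT-FFF/Zap70 iLID-Drop is a self-inactivating HIV-1-based lentiviral transfer plasmid for mammalian expression, built on the pHR backbone. It is propagated in E. coli through a high-copy ColE1/pUC-type origin with ampicillin resistance. There is no drug marker for mammalian cells, and transduced cells are identified by TagRFP fluorescence. The viral portion comprises a truncated 5' LTR, the Ψ packaging signal with a gag fragment, the RRE, cPPT/CTS, a WPRE downstream of the payload, and a ΔU3 3' LTR. The backbone also retains an SV40 promoter–gpt–SV40 poly(A) remnant and other pBR322-derived fragments typical of this vector family.

An SFFV promoter drives a long coding region containing two optogenetic components. The first is TagRFP-T fused to an SspB fragment and human ZAP70. The second is a human LAT fragment, described in the record as carrying three Tyr-to-Phe substitutions, followed by a LOV-type domain, a FUS fragment and CRY2PHR. The annotation tool labels the LOV-type domain miniSOG, but given the construct name it most likely corresponds to iLID. The table annotates no separating element in the short gap between ZAP70 and LAT, so how the two proteins are produced separately is not stated.

Functionally, blue light should induce iLID–SspB binding, recruiting the kinase Zap70 to its substrate LAT. CRY2 oligomerisation combined with the FUS fragment would at the same time drive LAT into droplet-like clusters. The construct is used for light-controlled LAT–Zap70 dimerization and LAT clustering. The FFF mutant allows the contribution of the mutated tyrosines to clustering-dependent T cell signalling to be tested.
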