Addgene plasmid #171032: pHR LAT-FFF/Zap70 iLID-Drop
Purpose: Light-induced LAT-Zap70 dimerization and LAT clustering. Zap70 is TagRFP-tagged. LAT has three Tyr-Phe mutations.
Depositing lab: Jared Toettcher. Depositing organization: Princeton University. Publication: Positive feedback between the T cell kinase Zap70 and its substrate LAT acts as a clustering-dependent signaling switch. Dine E, Reed EH, Toettcher JE. Cell Rep. 2021 Jun 22;35(12):109280. doi: 10.1016/j.celrep.2021.109280. PubMed 34161759.
Backbone
  Vector backbone: pHR
  Vector type: Mammalian Expression, Lentiviral
  Selectable markers: TagRFP
Growth in bacteria
  Bacterial resistance: Ampicillin, 100 μg/mL
  Growth temperature: 37°C
  Growth strain: NEB Stable
  Copy number: Unknown
Gene/Insert
  Gene/Insert name: LAT
  Species: H. sapiens (human)
  Entrez Gene: LAT (a.k.a. IMD52, LAT1, pp36)
Terms and licenses: Academic/Nonprofit Terms; Industry Terms: Not Available to Industry
How to cite: pHR LAT-FFF/Zap70 iLID-Drop was a gift from Jared Toettcher (Addgene plasmid # 171032 ; http://n2t.net/addgene:171032 ; RRID:Addgene_171032)
